Addgene plasmid #135107: pcDNA5FRTTO-codoptUS2-CStHA
Purpose: Codon-optimized HSV-1 US2 with C-terminal StrepHA tag
Depositing lab: Markus Landthaler. Depositing organization: Max-Delbrueck-Centrum fuer Molekulare Medizin (MDC). Publication: Single-cell RNA-sequencing of herpes simplex virus 1-infected cells connects NRF2 activation to an antiviral program. Wyler E, Franke V, Menegatti J, Kocks C, Boltengagen A, Praktiknjo S, Walch-Ruckheim B, Bosse J, Rajewsky N, Grasser F, Akalin A, Landthaler M. Nat Commun. 2019 Oct 25;10(1):4878. doi: 10.1038/s41467-019-12894-z. PubMed 31653857.
Backbone
  Vector backbone: pcDNA5/FRT/TO/CStHA
  Vector type: Mammalian Expression
  Selectable markers: Hygromycin
Growth in bacteria
  Bacterial resistance: Ampicillin, 100 μg/mL
  Growth temperature: 37°C
  Growth strain: DH5alpha
  Copy number: High Copy
Gene/Insert
  Gene/Insert name: HSV-1 US2 codon optimized
  Species: Synthetic; Herpes Simplex Virus 1
  Tag / fusion protein: Strep-Strep-HA (C terminal on backbone)
  Cloning method: Restriction Enzyme; 5′ cloning site KpnI (not destroyed); 3′ cloning site NotI (not destroyed)
  Sequencing primers: 5′ CGCAAATGGGCGGTAGGCGTG; 3′ TAGAAGGCACAGTCGAGGCT
Terms and licenses: Academic/Nonprofit Terms; Industry Terms: Not Available to Industry
How to cite: pcDNA5FRTTO-codoptUS2-CStHA was a gift from Markus Landthaler (Addgene plasmid # 135107 ; http://n2t.net/addgene:135107 ; RRID:Addgene_135107)
