[The description below was written by a language model from this plasmid's Addgene catalogue record and pLannotate feature annotations shown in this document.]
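Description:
pcDNA5FRTTO-codoptUS2-CStHA is a 6.1 kb mammalian expression plasmid built on the pcDNA5/FRT/TO/CStHA backbone. It carries a codon-optimized synthetic open reading frame for the herpes simplex virus 1 US2 protein. In bacteria it is maintained at high copy through a ColE1/pUC-type origin and selected with ampicillin via the β-lactamase gene. The US2 coding sequence was inserted between KpnI and NotI sites, both retained. This places it in frame with a backbone-encoded C-terminal tag made of two Strep-tag II units followed by an HA epitope, and a bovine growth hormone polyadenylation signal follows the tag.

Transcription is driven by the human CMV immediate-early enhancer and promoter. Short tet operator matches lie directly downstream; the annotation software labels them as PLtetO-1 and TRE fragments. This arrangement is the tetracycline-regulated "TO" design: in cells expressing the Tet repressor the promoter is held off until tetracycline or doxycycline is added.

Downstream of the expression cassette, an FRT site sits immediately in front of a hygromycin resistance gene with an SV40 polyadenylation signal, and no functional promoter is annotated for this gene. In vectors of this type, FLP-mediated recombination into a genomic FRT site in a suitable host line places the gene under a resident promoter. Hygromycin resistance then marks single-copy, site-specific integrants.

The construct therefore suits transient or stable, inducible expression of tagged US2, with Strep-Tactin affinity purification and HA-based detection. The associated publication concerns HSV-1-infected cells. The depositor and sequencing-derived records are the same length and carry identical features, differing only in their start coordinate.
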