Features (pLannotate 1.2.2; 24 found; start..end, strand, type, name):
     28..80      -  misc_feature   bom (fragment): basis of mobility region from pBR322
    235..614     +  enhancer       CMV enhancer: human cytomegalovirus immediate early enhancer
    615..818     +  promoter       CMV promoter: human cytomegalovirus (CMV) immediate early promoter
    820..839     +  promoter       PLtetO-1 promoter (fragment): modified phage lambda PL promoter with tet operator sites (Lutz and Bujard, 1997)
    841..860     +  promoter       PLtetO-1 promoter (fragment): modified phage lambda PL promoter with tet operator sites (Lutz and Bujard, 1997)
    868..901     +  promoter       TRE3GV promoter (fragment): 3rd-generation Tet-responsive promoter that can be activated by binding of Tet-On® 3G, optimized for retroviral and lentiviral vectors
    991..1863    +  CDS            US02_HHV11: Experimental evidence at protein level: Swiss-Prot protein existence level 1. From Human herpesvirus 1 (strain 17) (HHV-1) (Human herpes simplex virus 1).
   1894..1913    +  CDS            Strep-Tag II (fragment): peptide that binds Strep-Tactin®, an engineered form of streptavidin
   1954..1976    +  CDS            Strep-Tag II (fragment): peptide that binds Strep-Tactin®, an engineered form of streptavidin
   2011..2036    +  CDS            3xHA (fragment): three tandem HA epitope tags
   2072..2296    +  polyA_signal   bGH poly(A) signal: bovine growth hormone polyadenylation signal
   2300..2321    +  promoter       SV40 promoter (fragment): SV40 enhancer and early promoter
   2342..2575    +  rep_origin     f1 ori (fragment) (sequence partly withheld): f1 bacteriophage origin of replication; arrow indicates direction of (+) strand synthesis
   2580..2627    +  protein_bind   FRT: FLP-mediated recombination occurs in the 8-bp core sequence TCTAGAAA (Turan and Bode, 2011). FLP recombinase from the Saccharomyces cerevisiae 2μ plasmid
   2635..3657    +  CDS            HygR: aminoglycoside phosphotransferase from E. coli; aph(4)-Ia; confers resistance to hygromycin
   3667..3792    +  CDS            ble (fragment): BLE_KLEPN - Experimental evidence at protein level: Swiss-Prot protein existence level 1. Binding protein with a strong affinity to the bleomycin family of antibiotics. Binds to CL990; an antimitotic-antibiotic compound. From Klebsiella pneumoniae.
   3787..3908    +  polyA_signal   SV40 poly(A) signal: SV40 polyadenylation signal
   3981..3997    -  protein_bind   lac operator: The lac repressor binds to the lac operator to inhibit transcription in E. coli. This inhibition can be relieved by adding lactose or isopropyl-β-D-thiogalactopyranoside (IPTG). lac repressor encoded by lacI
   4005..4035    -  promoter       lac promoter: promoter for the E. coli lac operon
   4050..4071    -  protein_bind   CAP binding site: CAP binding activates transcription in the presence of cAMP. E. coli catabolite activator protein
   4084..4176    -  CDS            lacI (fragment): lac repressor; lacI; The lac repressor binds to the lac operator to inhibit transcription in E. coli. This inhibition can be relieved by adding lactose or isopropyl-β-D-thiogalactopyranoside (IPTG).
   4359..4947    -  rep_origin     ori: high-copy-number ColE1/pMB1/pBR322/pUC origin of replication
   5118..5978    -  CDS            AmpR: β-lactamase; bla; confers resistance to ampicillin, carbenicillin, and related antibiotics
   5979..6083    -  promoter       AmpR promoter: bla
>Addgene plasmid #135107 | pcDNA5FRTTO-codoptUS2-CStHA | depositor full sequence | sequence record 260047 | pcDNA5FRTTO-codoptUS2-CStHA sequence 6114 bps
GACGGATCGGGAGATCTCCCGATCCCCTATGGTGCACTCTCAGTACAATCTGCTCTGATGCCGCATAGTT
AAGCCAGTATCTGCTCCCTGCTTGTGTGTTGGAGGTCGCTGAGTAGTGCGCGAGCAAAATTTAAGCTACA
ACAAGGCAAGGCTTGACCGACAATTGCATGAAGAATCTGCTTAGGGTTAGGCGTTTTGCGCTGCTTCGCG
ATGTACGGGCCAGATATACGCGTTGACATTGATTATTGACTAGTTATTAATAGTAATCAATTACGGGGTC
ATTAGTTCATAGCCCATATATGGAGTTCCGCGTTACATAACTTACGGTAAATGGCCCGCCTGGCTGACCG
CCCAACGACCCCCGCCCATTGACGTCAATAATGACGTATGTTCCCATAGTAACGCCAATAGGGACTTTCC
ATTGACGTCAATGGGTGGAGTATTTACGGTAAACTGCCCACTTGGCAGTACATCAAGTGTATCATATGCC
AAGTACGCCCCCTATTGACGTCAATGACGGTAAATGGCCCGCCTGGCATTATGCCCAGTACATGACCTTA
TGGGACTTTCCTACTTGGCAGTACATCTACGTATTAGTCATCGCTATTACCATGGTGATGCGGTTTTGGC
AGTACATCAATGGGCGTGGATAGCGGTTTGACTCACGGGGATTTCCAAGTCTCCACCCCATTGACGTCAA
TGGGAGTTTGTTTTGGCACCAAAATCAACGGGACTTTCCAAAATGTCGTAACAACTCCGCCCCATTGACG
CAAATGGGCGGTAGGCGTGTACGGTGGGAGGTCTATATAAGCAGAGCTCTCCCTATCAGTGATAGAGATC
TCCCTATCAGTGATAGAGATCGTCGACGAGCTCGTTTAGTGAACCGTCAGATCGCCTGGAGACGCCATCC
ACGCTGTTTTGACCTCCATAGAAGACACCGGGACCGATCCAGCCTCCGGACTCTAGCGTTTAAACTTAAG
CTTGGTACCGATGGGCGTGGTGGTGGTGAATGTGATGACACTGCTGGATCAGAACAACGCCCTGCCCAGG
ACCTCCGTGGATGCCAGCCCCGCTCTGTGGTCCTTTCTGCTGAGGCAGTGTAGAATCCTGGCCAGCGAGC
CCCTGGGCACCCCTGTTGTGGTGAGGCCCGCCAACCTGAGGAGACTGGCCGAGCCCCTGATGGACCTGCC
CAAGCCCACAAGGCCCATCGTGAGAACAAGAAGCTGCAGGTGCCCTCCTAACACCACCACCGGCCTGTTC
GCCGAGGACAGCCCCCTGGAGTCCACAGAGGTGGTGGATGCCGTGGCCTGCTTTAGACTGCTGCACAGAG
ATCAGCCTAGCCCCCCTAGACTGTACCACCTGTGGGTGGTGGGCGCCGCCGACCTGTGTGTGCCTTTCCT
GGAGTACGCCCAGAAGATCAGGCTGGGCGTGAGGTTCATCGCCATCAAGACACCCGACGCCTGGGTGGGC
GAGCCTTGGGCTGTGCCAACCAGGTTTCTGCCCGAGTGGACCGTGGCCTGGACACCCTTTCCCGCCGCCC
CTAACCACCCCCTGGAGACACTGCTGTCCAGGTACGAGTACCAGTACGGCGTGGTGCTGCCCGGCACCAA
CGGCAGAGAGAGGGATTGTATGAGATGGCTGAGGAGCCTGATCGCCCTGCACAAGCCTCACCCTGCCACA
CCCGGCCCTCTGACAACATCCCACCCTGTGAGGAGGCCCTGTTGCGCCTGTATGGGCATGCCTGAGGTGC
CTGATGAGCAGCCCACAAGCCCCGGCAGAGGCCCTCAGGAGACCGATCCCCTGATCGCCGTGAGGGGCGA
GAGGCCAAGGCTGCCACACATCTGTTACCCTGTGACCACACTGGCGGCCGCTCGAGGGAACCTTTTAGCA
GAGTGGAGCCACCCGCAGTTCGAGAAAGGTGGAGGTTCCGGAGGTGGATCGGGAGGTGGATCGTGGAGCC
ACCCGCAGTTTGAAAAAGGAACCGAACTAGGTTCTACGATGGCAAGCATGTACCCATACGATGTTCCTGA
CTATGCCTAGGGGCCCGTTTAAACCCGCTGATCAGCCTCGACTGTGCCTTCTAGTTGCCAGCCATCTGTT
GTTTGCCCCTCCCCCGTGCCTTCCTTGACCCTGGAAGGTGCCACTCCCACTGTCCTTTCCTAATAAAATG
AGGAAATTGCATCGCATTGTCTGAGTAGGTGTCATTCTATTCTGGGGGGTGGGGTGGGGCAGGACAGCAA
GGGGGAGGATTGGGAAGACAATAGCAGGCATGCTGGGGATGCGGTGGGCTCTATGGCTTCTGAGGCGGAA
AGAACCAGCTGGGGCTCTAGGGGGTATCCCC
[124 nt withheld, positions 2342-2465]
C
[91 nt withheld, positions 2467-2557]
AGGGTGATGGTTCACGTACCTAGAAGTTCCTATTCCGAAGTTCCTATTCTCTAGAAAGTATAGGAACTTC
CTTGGCCAAAAAGCCTGAACTCACCGCGACGTCTGTCGAGAAGTTTCTGATCGAAAAGTTCGACAGCGTC
TCCGACCTGATGCAGCTCTCGGAGGGCGAAGAATCTCGTGCTTTCAGCTTCGATGTAGGAGGGCGTGGAT
ATGTCCTGCGGGTAAATAGCTGCGCCGATGGTTTCTACAAAGATCGTTATGTTTATCGGCACTTTGCATC
GGCCGCGCTCCCGATTCCGGAAGTGCTTGACATTGGGGAATTCAGCGAGAGCCTGACCTATTGCATCTCC
CGCCGTGCACAGGGTGTCACGTTGCAAGACCTGCCTGAAACCGAACTGCCCGCTGTTCTGCAGCCGGTCG
CGGAGGCCATGGATGCGATCGCTGCGGCCGATCTTAGCCAGACGAGCGGGTTCGGCCCATTCGGACCGCA
AGGAATCGGTCAATACACTACATGGCGTGATTTCATATGCGCGATTGCTGATCCCCATGTGTATCACTGG
CAAACTGTGATGGACGACACCGTCAGTGCGTCCGTCGCGCAGGCTCTCGATGAGCTGATGCTTTGGGCCG
AGGACTGCCCCGAAGTCCGGCACCTCGTGCACGCGGATTTCGGCTCCAACAATGTCCTGACGGACAATGG
CCGCATAACAGCGGTCATTGACTGGAGCGAGGCGATGTTCGGGGATTCCCAATACGAGGTCGCCAACATC
TTCTTCTGGAGGCCGTGGTTGGCTTGTATGGAGCAGCAGACGCGCTACTTCGAGCGGAGGCATCCGGAGC
TTGCAGGATCGCCGCGGCTCCGGGCGTATATGCTCCGCATTGGTCTTGACCAACTCTATCAGAGCTTGGT
TGACGGCAATTTCGATGATGCAGCTTGGGCGCAGGGTCGATGCGACGCAATCGTCCGATCCGGAGCCGGG
ACTGTCGGGCGTACACAAATCGCCCGCAGAAGCGCGGCCGTCTGGACCGATGGCTGTGTAGAAGTACTCG
CCGATAGTGGAAACCGACGCCCCAGCACTCGTCCGAGGGCAAAGGAATAGCACGTACTACGAGATTTCGA
TTCCACCGCCGCCTTCTATGAAAGGTTGGGCTTCGGAATCGTTTTCCGGGACGCCGGCTGGATGATCCTC
CAGCGCGGGGATCTCATGCTGGAGTTCTTCGCCCACCCCAACTTGTTTATTGCAGCTTATAATGGTTACA
AATAAAGCAATAGCATCACAAATTTCACAAATAAAGCATTTTTTTCACTGCATTCTAGTTGTGGTTTGTC
CAAACTCATCAATGTATCTTATCATGTCTGTATACCGTCGACCTCTAGCTAGAGCTTGGCGTAATCATGG
TCATAGCTGTTTCCTGTGTGAAATTGTTATCCGCTCACAATTCCACACAACATACGAGCCGGAAGCATAA
AGTGTAAAGCCTGGGGTGCCTAATGAGTGAGCTAACTCACATTAATTGCGTTGCGCTCACTGCCCGCTTT
CCAGTCGGGAAACCTGTCGTGCCAGCTGCATTAATGAATCGGCCAACGCGCGGGGAGAGGCGGTTTGCGT
ATTGGGCGCTCTTCCGCTTCCTCGCTCACTGACTCGCTGCGCTCGGTCGTTCGGCTGCGGCGAGCGGTAT
CAGCTCACTCAAAGGCGGTAATACGGTTATCCACAGAATCAGGGGATAACGCAGGAAAGAACATGTGAGC
AAAAGGCCAGCAAAAGGCCAGGAACCGTAAAAAGGCCGCGTTGCTGGCGTTTTTCCATAGGCTCCGCCCC
CCTGACGAGCATCACAAAAATCGACGCTCAAGTCAGAGGTGGCGAAACCCGACAGGACTATAAAGATACC
AGGCGTTTCCCCCTGGAAGCTCCCTCGTGCGCTCTCCTGTTCCGACCCTGCCGCTTACCGGATACCTGTC
CGCCTTTCTCCCTTCGGGAAGCGTGGCGCTTTCTCATAGCTCACGCTGTAGGTATCTCAGTTCGGTGTAG
GTCGTTCGCTCCAAGCTGGGCTGTGTGCACGAACCCCCCGTTCAGCCCGACCGCTGCGCCTTATCCGGTA
ACTATCGTCTTGAGTCCAACCCGGTAAGACACGACTTATCGCCACTGGCAGCAGCCACTGGTAACAGGAT
TAGCAGAGCGAGGTATGTAGGCGGTGCTACAGAGTTCTTGAAGTGGTGGCCTAACTACGGCTACACTAGA
AGAACAGTATTTGGTATCTGCGCTCTGCTGAAGCCAGTTACCTTCGGAAAAAGAGTTGGTAGCTCTTGAT
CCGGCAAACAAACCACCGCTGGTAGCGGTGGTTTTTTTGTTTGCAAGCAGCAGATTACGCGCAGAAAAAA
AGGATCTCAAGAAGATCCTTTGATCTTTTCTACGGGGTCTGACGCTCAGTGGAACGAAAACTCACGTTAA
GGGATTTTGGTCATGAGATTATCAAAAAGGATCTTCACCTAGATCCTTTTAAATTAAAAATGAAGTTTTA
AATCAATCTAAAGTATATATGAGTAAACTTGGTCTGACAGTTACCAATGCTTAATCAGTGAGGCACCTAT
CTCAGCGATCTGTCTATTTCGTTCATCCATAGTTGCCTGACTCCCCGTCGTGTAGATAACTACGATACGG
GAGGGCTTACCATCTGGCCCCAGTGCTGCAATGATACCGCGAGACCCACGCTCACCGGCTCCAGATTTAT
CAGCAATAAACCAGCCAGCCGGAAGGGCCGAGCGCAGAAGTGGTCCTGCAACTTTATCCGCCTCCATCCA
GTCTATTAATTGTTGCCGGGAAGCTAGAGTAAGTAGTTCGCCAGTTAATAGTTTGCGCAACGTTGTTGCC
ATTGCTACAGGCATCGTGGTGTCACGCTCGTCGTTTGGTATGGCTTCATTCAGCTCCGGTTCCCAACGAT
CAAGGCGAGTTACATGATCCCCCATGTTGTGCAAAAAAGCGGTTAGCTCCTTCGGTCCTCCGATCGTTGT
CAGAAGTAAGTTGGCCGCAGTGTTATCACTCATGGTTATGGCAGCACTGCATAATTCTCTTACTGTCATG
CCATCCGTAAGATGCTTTTCTGTGACTGGTGAGTACTCAACCAAGTCATTCTGAGAATAGTGTATGCGGC
GACCGAGTTGCTCTTGCCCGGCGTCAATACGGGATAATACCGCGCCACATAGCAGAACTTTAAAAGTGCT
CATCATTGGAAAACGTTCTTCGGGGCGAAAACTCTCAAGGATCTTACCGCTGTTGAGATCCAGTTCGATG
TAACCCACTCGTGCACCCAACTGATCTTCAGCATCTTTTACTTTCACCAGCGTTTCTGGGTGAGCAAAAA
CAGGAAGGCAAAATGCCGCAAAAAAGGGAATAAGGGCGACACGGAAATGTTGAATACTCATACTCTTCCT
TTTTCAATATTATTGAAGCATTTATCAGGGTTATTGTCTCATGAGCGGATACATATTTGAATGTATTTAG
AAAAATAAACAAATAGGGGTTCCGCGCACATTTCCCCGAAAAGTGCCACCTGACGTC
