Features (pLannotate 1.2.2; 24 found; start..end, strand, type, name):
      1..380     +  enhancer       CMV enhancer: human cytomegalovirus immediate early enhancer
    381..584     +  promoter       CMV promoter: human cytomegalovirus (CMV) immediate early promoter
    586..605     +  promoter       PLtetO-1 promoter (fragment): modified phage lambda PL promoter with tet operator sites (Lutz and Bujard, 1997)
    607..626     +  promoter       PLtetO-1 promoter (fragment): modified phage lambda PL promoter with tet operator sites (Lutz and Bujard, 1997)
    634..667     +  promoter       TRE3GV promoter (fragment): 3rd-generation Tet-responsive promoter that can be activated by binding of Tet-On® 3G, optimized for retroviral and lentiviral vectors
    757..1629    +  CDS            US02_HHV11: Experimental evidence at protein level: Swiss-Prot protein existence level 1. From Human herpesvirus 1 (strain 17) (HHV-1) (Human herpes simplex virus 1).
   1660..1679    +  CDS            Strep-Tag II (fragment): peptide that binds Strep-Tactin®, an engineered form of streptavidin
   1720..1742    +  CDS            Strep-Tag II (fragment): peptide that binds Strep-Tactin®, an engineered form of streptavidin
   1777..1802    +  CDS            3xHA (fragment): three tandem HA epitope tags
   1838..2062    +  polyA_signal   bGH poly(A) signal: bovine growth hormone polyadenylation signal
   2066..2087    +  promoter       SV40 promoter (fragment): SV40 enhancer and early promoter
   2108..2341    +  rep_origin     f1 ori (fragment) (sequence partly withheld): f1 bacteriophage origin of replication; arrow indicates direction of (+) strand synthesis
   2346..2393    +  protein_bind   FRT: FLP-mediated recombination occurs in the 8-bp core sequence TCTAGAAA (Turan and Bode, 2011). FLP recombinase from the Saccharomyces cerevisiae 2μ plasmid
   2401..3423    +  CDS            HygR: aminoglycoside phosphotransferase from E. coli; aph(4)-Ia; confers resistance to hygromycin
   3433..3558    +  CDS            ble (fragment): BLE_KLEPN - Experimental evidence at protein level: Swiss-Prot protein existence level 1. Binding protein with a strong affinity to the bleomycin family of antibiotics. Binds to CL990; an antimitotic-antibiotic compound. From Klebsiella pneumoniae.
   3553..3674    +  polyA_signal   SV40 poly(A) signal: SV40 polyadenylation signal
   3747..3763    -  protein_bind   lac operator: The lac repressor binds to the lac operator to inhibit transcription in E. coli. This inhibition can be relieved by adding lactose or isopropyl-β-D-thiogalactopyranoside (IPTG). lac repressor encoded by lacI
   3771..3801    -  promoter       lac promoter: promoter for the E. coli lac operon
   3816..3837    -  protein_bind   CAP binding site: CAP binding activates transcription in the presence of cAMP. E. coli catabolite activator protein
   3850..3942    -  CDS            lacI (fragment): lac repressor; lacI; The lac repressor binds to the lac operator to inhibit transcription in E. coli. This inhibition can be relieved by adding lactose or isopropyl-β-D-thiogalactopyranoside (IPTG).
   4125..4713    -  rep_origin     ori: high-copy-number ColE1/pMB1/pBR322/pUC origin of replication
   4884..5744    -  CDS            AmpR: β-lactamase; bla; confers resistance to ampicillin, carbenicillin, and related antibiotics
   5745..5849    -  promoter       AmpR promoter: bla
   5908..5960    -  misc_feature   bom (fragment): basis of mobility region from pBR322
>Addgene plasmid #135107 | pcDNA5FRTTO-codoptUS2-CStHA | addgene full sequence | sequence record 268048 | Addgene NGS Result
GACATTGATTATTGACTAGTTATTAATAGTAATCAATTACGGGGTCATTAGTTCATAGCCCATATATGGA
GTTCCGCGTTACATAACTTACGGTAAATGGCCCGCCTGGCTGACCGCCCAACGACCCCCGCCCATTGACG
TCAATAATGACGTATGTTCCCATAGTAACGCCAATAGGGACTTTCCATTGACGTCAATGGGTGGAGTATT
TACGGTAAACTGCCCACTTGGCAGTACATCAAGTGTATCATATGCCAAGTACGCCCCCTATTGACGTCAA
TGACGGTAAATGGCCCGCCTGGCATTATGCCCAGTACATGACCTTATGGGACTTTCCTACTTGGCAGTAC
ATCTACGTATTAGTCATCGCTATTACCATGGTGATGCGGTTTTGGCAGTACATCAATGGGCGTGGATAGC
GGTTTGACTCACGGGGATTTCCAAGTCTCCACCCCATTGACGTCAATGGGAGTTTGTTTTGGCACCAAAA
TCAACGGGACTTTCCAAAATGTCGTAACAACTCCGCCCCATTGACGCAAATGGGCGGTAGGCGTGTACGG
TGGGAGGTCTATATAAGCAGAGCTCTCCCTATCAGTGATAGAGATCTCCCTATCAGTGATAGAGATCGTC
GACGAGCTCGTTTAGTGAACCGTCAGATCGCCTGGAGACGCCATCCACGCTGTTTTGACCTCCATAGAAG
ACACCGGGACCGATCCAGCCTCCGGACTCTAGCGTTTAAACTTAAGCTTGGTACCGATGGGCGTGGTGGT
GGTGAATGTGATGACACTGCTGGATCAGAACAACGCCCTGCCCAGGACCTCCGTGGATGCCAGCCCCGCT
CTGTGGTCCTTTCTGCTGAGGCAGTGTAGAATCCTGGCCAGCGAGCCCCTGGGCACCCCTGTTGTGGTGA
GGCCCGCCAACCTGAGGAGACTGGCCGAGCCCCTGATGGACCTGCCCAAGCCCACAAGGCCCATCGTGAG
AACAAGAAGCTGCAGGTGCCCTCCTAACACCACCACCGGCCTGTTCGCCGAGGACAGCCCCCTGGAGTCC
ACAGAGGTGGTGGATGCCGTGGCCTGCTTTAGACTGCTGCACAGAGATCAGCCTAGCCCCCCTAGACTGT
ACCACCTGTGGGTGGTGGGCGCCGCCGACCTGTGTGTGCCTTTCCTGGAGTACGCCCAGAAGATCAGGCT
GGGCGTGAGGTTCATCGCCATCAAGACACCCGACGCCTGGGTGGGCGAGCCTTGGGCTGTGCCAACCAGG
TTTCTGCCCGAGTGGACCGTGGCCTGGACACCCTTTCCCGCCGCCCCTAACCACCCCCTGGAGACACTGC
TGTCCAGGTACGAGTACCAGTACGGCGTGGTGCTGCCCGGCACCAACGGCAGAGAGAGGGATTGTATGAG
ATGGCTGAGGAGCCTGATCGCCCTGCACAAGCCTCACCCTGCCACACCCGGCCCTCTGACAACATCCCAC
CCTGTGAGGAGGCCCTGTTGCGCCTGTATGGGCATGCCTGAGGTGCCTGATGAGCAGCCCACAAGCCCCG
GCAGAGGCCCTCAGGAGACCGATCCCCTGATCGCCGTGAGGGGCGAGAGGCCAAGGCTGCCACACATCTG
TTACCCTGTGACCACACTGGCGGCCGCTCGAGGGAACCTTTTAGCAGAGTGGAGCCACCCGCAGTTCGAG
AAAGGTGGAGGTTCCGGAGGTGGATCGGGAGGTGGATCGTGGAGCCACCCGCAGTTTGAAAAAGGAACCG
AACTAGGTTCCACGATGGCAAGCATGTACCCATACGATGTTCCTGACTATGCCTAGGGGCCCGTTTAAAC
CCGCTGATCAGCCTCGACTGTGCCTTCTAGTTGCCAGCCATCTGTTGTTTGCCCCTCCCCCGTGCCTTCC
TTGACCCTGGAAGGTGCCACTCCCACTGTCCTTTCCTAATAAAATGAGGAAATTGCATCGCATTGTCTGA
GTAGGTGTCATTCTATTCTGGGGGGTGGGGTGGGGCAGGACAGCAAGGGGGAGGATTGGGAAGACAATAG
CAGGCATGCTGGGGATGCGGTGGGCTCTATGGCTTCTGAGGCGGAAAGAACCAGCTGGGGCTCTAGGGGG
TATCCCC
[124 nt withheld, positions 2108-2231]
C
[91 nt withheld, positions 2233-2323]
AGGGTGATGGTTCACGTACCTAGAAGTTCCTATTCCGAAGTTCCTATTCTCTAGAAAGTATAGGAACTTC
CTTGGCCAAAAAGCCTGAACTCACCGCGACGTCTGTCGAGAAGTTTCTGATCGAAAAGTTCGACAGCGTC
TCCGACCTGATGCAGCTCTCGGAGGGCGAAGAATCTCGTGCTTTCAGCTTCGATGTAGGAGGGCGTGGAT
ATGTCCTGCGGGTAAATAGCTGCGCCGATGGTTTCTACAAAGATCGTTATGTTTATCGGCACTTTGCATC
GGCCGCGCTCCCGATTCCGGAAGTGCTTGACATTGGGGAATTCAGCGAGAGCCTGACCTATTGCATCTCC
CGCCGTGCACAGGGTGTCACGTTGCAAGACCTGCCTGAAACCGAACTGCCCGCTGTTCTGCAGCCGGTCG
CGGAGGCCATGGATGCGATCGCTGCGGCCGATCTTAGCCAGACGAGCGGGTTCGGCCCATTCGGACCGCA
AGGAATCGGTCAATACACTACATGGCGTGATTTCATATGCGCGATTGCTGATCCCCATGTGTATCACTGG
CAAACTGTGATGGACGACACCGTCAGTGCGTCCGTCGCGCAGGCTCTCGATGAGCTGATGCTTTGGGCCG
AGGACTGCCCCGAAGTCCGGCACCTCGTGCACGCGGATTTCGGCTCCAACAATGTCCTGACGGACAATGG
CCGCATAACAGCGGTCATTGACTGGAGCGAGGCGATGTTCGGGGATTCCCAATACGAGGTCGCCAACATC
TTCTTCTGGAGGCCGTGGTTGGCTTGTATGGAGCAGCAGACGCGCTACTTCGAGCGGAGGCATCCGGAGC
TTGCAGGATCGCCGCGGCTCCGGGCGTATATGCTCCGCATTGGTCTTGACCAACTCTATCAGAGCTTGGT
TGACGGCAATTTCGATGATGCAGCTTGGGCGCAGGGTCGATGCGACGCAATCGTCCGATCCGGAGCCGGG
ACTGTCGGGCGTACACAAATCGCCCGCAGAAGCGCGGCCGTCTGGACCGATGGCTGTGTAGAAGTACTCG
CCGATAGTGGAAACCGACGCCCCAGCACTCGTCCGAGGGCAAAGGAATAGCACGTACTACGAGATTTCGA
TTCCACCGCCGCCTTCTATGAAAGGTTGGGCTTCGGAATCGTTTTCCGGGACGCCGGCTGGATGATCCTC
CAGCGCGGGGATCTCATGCTGGAGTTCTTCGCCCACCCCAACTTGTTTATTGCAGCTTATAATGGTTACA
AATAAAGCAATAGCATCACAAATTTCACAAATAAAGCATTTTTTTCACTGCATTCTAGTTGTGGTTTGTC
CAAACTCATCAATGTATCTTATCATGTCTGTATACCGTCGACCTCTAGCTAGAGCTTGGCGTAATCATGG
TCATAGCTGTTTCCTGTGTGAAATTGTTATCCGCTCACAATTCCACACAACATACGAGCCGGAAGCATAA
AGTGTAAAGCCTGGGGTGCCTAATGAGTGAGCTAACTCACATTAATTGCGTTGCGCTCACTGCCCGCTTT
CCAGTCGGGAAACCTGTCGTGCCAGCTGCATTAATGAATCGGCCAACGCGCGGGGAGAGGCGGTTTGCGT
ATTGGGCGCTCTTCCGCTTCCTCGCTCACTGACTCGCTGCGCTCGGTCGTTCGGCTGCGGCGAGCGGTAT
CAGCTCACTCAAAGGCGGTAATACGGTTATCCACAGAATCAGGGGATAACGCAGGAAAGAACATGTGAGC
AAAAGGCCAGCAAAAGGCCAGGAACCGTAAAAAGGCCGCGTTGCTGGCGTTTTTCCATAGGCTCCGCCCC
CCTGACGAGCATCACAAAAATCGACGCTCAAGTCAGAGGTGGCGAAACCCGACAGGACTATAAAGATACC
AGGCGTTTCCCCCTGGAAGCTCCCTCGTGCGCTCTCCTGTTCCGACCCTGCCGCTTACCGGATACCTGTC
CGCCTTTCTCCCTTCGGGAAGCGTGGCGCTTTCTCATAGCTCACGCTGTAGGTATCTCAGTTCGGTGTAG
GTCGTTCGCTCCAAGCTGGGCTGTGTGCACGAACCCCCCGTTCAGCCCGACCGCTGCGCCTTATCCGGTA
ACTATCGTCTTGAGTCCAACCCGGTAAGACACGACTTATCGCCACTGGCAGCAGCCACTGGTAACAGGAT
TAGCAGAGCGAGGTATGTAGGCGGTGCTACAGAGTTCTTGAAGTGGTGGCCTAACTACGGCTACACTAGA
AGAACAGTATTTGGTATCTGCGCTCTGCTGAAGCCAGTTACCTTCGGAAAAAGAGTTGGTAGCTCTTGAT
CCGGCAAACAAACCACCGCTGGTAGCGGTGGTTTTTTTGTTTGCAAGCAGCAGATTACGCGCAGAAAAAA
AGGATCTCAAGAAGATCCTTTGATCTTTTCTACGGGGTCTGACGCTCAGTGGAACGAAAACTCACGTTAA
GGGATTTTGGTCATGAGATTATCAAAAAGGATCTTCACCTAGATCCTTTTAAATTAAAAATGAAGTTTTA
AATCAATCTAAAGTATATATGAGTAAACTTGGTCTGACAGTTACCAATGCTTAATCAGTGAGGCACCTAT
CTCAGCGATCTGTCTATTTCGTTCATCCATAGTTGCCTGACTCCCCGTCGTGTAGATAACTACGATACGG
GAGGGCTTACCATCTGGCCCCAGTGCTGCAATGATACCGCGAGACCCACGCTCACCGGCTCCAGATTTAT
CAGCAATAAACCAGCCAGCCGGAAGGGCCGAGCGCAGAAGTGGTCCTGCAACTTTATCCGCCTCCATCCA
GTCTATTAATTGTTGCCGGGAAGCTAGAGTAAGTAGTTCGCCAGTTAATAGTTTGCGCAACGTTGTTGCC
ATTGCTACAGGCATCGTGGTGTCACGCTCGTCGTTTGGTATGGCTTCATTCAGCTCCGGTTCCCAACGAT
CAAGGCGAGTTACATGATCCCCCATGTTGTGCAAAAAAGCGGTTAGCTCCTTCGGTCCTCCGATCGTTGT
CAGAAGTAAGTTGGCCGCAGTGTTATCACTCATGGTTATGGCAGCACTGCATAATTCTCTTACTGTCATG
CCATCCGTAAGATGCTTTTCTGTGACTGGTGAGTACTCAACCAAGTCATTCTGAGAATAGTGTATGCGGC
GACCGAGTTGCTCTTGCCCGGCGTCAATACGGGATAATACCGCGCCACATAGCAGAACTTTAAAAGTGCT
CATCATTGGAAAACGTTCTTCGGGGCGAAAACTCTCAAGGATCTTACCGCTGTTGAGATCCAGTTCGATG
TAACCCACTCGTGCACCCAACTGATCTTCAGCATCTTTTACTTTCACCAGCGTTTCTGGGTGAGCAAAAA
CAGGAAGGCAAAATGCCGCAAAAAAGGGAATAAGGGCGACACGGAAATGTTGAATACTCATACTCTTCCT
TTTTCAATATTATTGAAGCATTTATCAGGGTTATTGTCTCATGAGCGGATACATATTTGAATGTATTTAG
AAAAATAAACAAATAGGGGTTCCGCGCACATTTCCCCGAAAAGTGCCACCTGACGTCGACGGATCGGGAG
ATCTCCCGATCCCCTATGGTGCACTCTCAGTACAATCTGCTCTGATGCCGCATAGTTAAGCCAGTATCTG
CTCCCTGCTTGTGTGTTGGAGGTCGCTGAGTAGTGCGCGAGCAAAATTTAAGCTACAACAAGGCAAGGCT
TGACCGACAATTGCATGAAGAATCTGCTTAGGGTTAGGCGTTTTGCGCTGCTTCGCGATGTACGGGCCAG
ATATACGCGTT
